>Addgene plasmid #135956 | hSynapsin-PE2-Cterminal-lenti | addgene full sequence | sequence record 269513 | Addgene NGS Result
GGGTCTCTCTGGTTAGACCAGATCTGAGCCTGGGAGCTCTCTGGCTAACTAGGGAACCCACTGCTTAAGC
CTCAATAAAGCTTGCCTTGAGTGCTTCAAGTAGTGTGTGCCCGTCTGTTGTGTGACTCTGGTAACTAGAG
ATCCCTCAGACCCTTTTAGTCAGTGTGGAAAATCTCTAGCAGTGGCGCCCGAACAGGGACTTGAAAGCGA
AAGGGAAACCAGAGGAGCTCTCTCGACGCAGGACTCGGCTTGCTGAAGCGCGCACGGCAAGAGGCGAGGG
GCGGCGACTGGTGAGTACGCCAAAAATTTTGACTAGCGGAGGCTAGAAGGAGAGAGATGGGTGCGAGAGC
GTCAGTATTAAGCGGGGGAGAATTAGATCGCGATGGGAAAAAATTCGGTTAAGGCCAGGGGGAAAGAAAA
AATATAAATTAAAACATATAGTATGGGCAAGCAGGGAGCTAGAACGATTCGCAGTTAATCCTGGCCTGTT
AGAAACATCAGAAGGCTGTAGACAAATACTGGGACAGCTACAACCATCCCTTCAGACAGGATCAGAAGAA
CTTAGATCATTATATAATACAGTAGCAACCCTCTATTGTGTGCATCAAAGGATAGAGATAAAAGACACCA
AGGAAGCTTTAGACAAGATAGAGGAAGAGCAAAACAAAAGTAAGACCACCGCACAGCAAGCGGCCGCTGA
TCTTCAGACCTGGAGGAGGAGATATGAGGGACAATTGGAGAAGTGAATTATATAAATATAAAGTAGTAAA
AATTGAACCATTAGGAGTAGCACCCACCAAGGCAAAGAGAAGAGTGGTGCAGAGAGAAAAAAGAGCAGTG
GGAATAGGAGCTTTGTTCCTTGGGTTCTTGGGAGCAGCAGGAAGCACTATGGGCGCAGCGTCAATGACGC
TGACGGTACAGGCCAGACAATTATTGTCTGGTATAGTGCAGCAGCAGAACAATTTGCTGAGGGCTATTGA
GGCGCAACAGCATCTGTTGCAACTCACAGTCTGGGGCATCAAGCAGCTCCAGGCAAGAATCCTGGCTGTG
GAAAGATACCTAAAGGATCAACAGCTCCTGGGGATTTGGGGTTGCTCTGGAAAACTCATTTGCACCACTG
CTGTGCCTTGGAATGCTAGTTGGAGTAATAAATCTCTGGAACAGATTTGGAATCACACGACCTGGATGGA
GTGGGACAGAGAAATTAACAATTACACAAGCTTAATACACTCCTTAATTGAAGAATCGCAAAACCAGCAA
GAAAAGAATGAACAAGAATTATTGGAATTAGATAAATGGGCAAGTTTGTGGAATTGGTTTAACATAACAA
ATTGGCTGTGGTATATAAAATTATTCATAATGATAGTAGGAGGCTTGGTAGGTTTAAGAATAGTTTTTGC
TGTACTTTCTATAGTGAATAGAGTTAGGCAGGGATATTCACCATTATCGTTTCAGACCCACCTCCCAACC
CCGAGGGGACCCGACAGGCCCGAAGGAATAGAAGAAGAAGGTGGAGAGAGAGACAGAGACAGATCCATTC
GATTAGTGAACGGATCGGCACTGCGTGCGCCAATTCTGCAGACAAATGGCAGTATTCATCCACAATTTTA
AAAGAAAAGGGGGGATTGGGGGGTACAGTGCAGGGGAAAGAATAGTAGACATAATAGCAACAGACATACA
AACTAAAGAATTACAAAAACAAATTACAAAAATTCAAAATTTTCGGGTTTATTACAGGGACAGCAGAGAT
CCAGTTTGGTTAATTAAGGTACCAGTGCAAGTGGGTTTTAGGACCAGGATGAGGCGGGGTGGGGGTGCCT
ACCTGACGACCGACCCCGACCCACTGGACAAGCACCCAACCCCCATTCCCCAAATTGCGCATCCCCTATC
AGAGAGGGGGAGGGGAAACAGGATGCGGCGAGGCGCGTGCGCACTGCCAGCTTCAGCACCGCGGACAGTG
CCTTCGCCCCCGCCTGGCGGCGCGCGCCACCGCCGCCTCAGCACTGAAGGCGCGCTGACGTCACTCGCCG
GTCCCCCGCAAACTCCCCTTCCCGGCCACCTTGGTCGCGTCCGCGCCGCCGCCGGCCCAGCCGGACCGCA
CCACGCGAGGCGCGAGATAGGGGGGCACGGGCGCGACCATCTGCGCTGCGGCGCCGGCGACTCAGCGCTG
CCTCAGTCTGCGGTGGGCAGCGGAGGAGTCGTGTCGTGCCTGAGAGCGCAGTCGAGAATCTAGAGCGCTG
CCACCATGAAACGGACAGCCGACGGAAGCGAGTTCGAGTCACCAAAGAAGAAGCGGAAAGTCATCAAGAT
TGCTACACGGAAATACCTGGGAAAGCAGAACGTGTACGACATCGGCGTGGAGCGGGATCACAACTTCGCC
CTGAAGAATGGCTTTATCGCCAGCAATTGCTTCGACTCCGTGGAAATCTCCGGCGTGGAAGATCGGTTCA
ACGCCTCCCTGGGCACATACCACGATCTGCTGAAAATTATCAAGGACAAGGACTTCCTGGACAATGAGGA
AAACGAGGACATTCTGGAAGATATCGTGCTGACCCTGACACTGTTTGAGGACAGAGAGATGATCGAGGAA
CGGCTGAAAACCTATGCCCACCTGTTCGACGACAAAGTGATGAAGCAGCTGAAGCGGCGGAGATACACCG
GCTGGGGCAGGCTGAGCCGGAAGCTGATCAACGGCATCCGGGACAAGCAGTCCGGCAAGACAATCCTGGA
TTTCCTGAAGTCCGACGGCTTCGCCAACAGAAACTTCATGCAGCTGATCCACGACGACAGCCTGACCTTT
AAAGAGGACATCCAGAAAGCCCAGGTGTCCGGCCAGGGCGATAGCCTGCACGAGCACATTGCCAATCTGG
CCGGCAGCCCCGCCATTAAGAAGGGCATCCTGCAGACAGTGAAGGTGGTGGACGAGCTCGTGAAAGTGAT
GGGCCGGCACAAGCCCGAGAACATCGTGATCGAAATGGCCAGAGAGAACCAGACCACCCAGAAGGGACAG
AAGAACAGCCGCGAGAGAATGAAGCGGATCGAAGAGGGCATCAAAGAGCTGGGCAGCCAGATCCTGAAAG
AACACCCCGTGGAAAACACCCAGCTGCAGAACGAGAAGCTGTACCTGTACTACCTGCAGAATGGGCGGGA
TATGTACGTGGACCAGGAACTGGACATCAACCGGCTGTCCGACTACGATGTGGACGCTATCGTGCCTCAG
AGCTTTCTGAAGGACGACTCCATCGACAACAAGGTGCTGACCAGAAGCGACAAGAACCGGGGCAAGAGCG
ACAACGTGCCCTCCGAAGAGGTCGTGAAGAAGATGAAGAACTACTGGCGGCAGCTGCTGAACGCCAAGCT
GATTACCCAGAGAAAGTTCGACAATCTGACCAAGGCCGAGAGAGGCGGCCTGAGCGAACTGGATAAGGCC
GGCTTCATCAAGAGACAGCTGGTGGAAACCCGGCAGATCACAAAGCACGTGGCACAGATCCTGGACTCCC
GGATGAACACTAAGTACGACGAGAATGACAAGCTGATCCGGGAAGTGAAAGTGATCACCCTGAAGTCCAA
GCTGGTGTCCGATTTCCGGAAGGATTTCCAGTTTTACAAAGTGCGCGAGATCAACAACTACCACCACGCC
CACGACGCCTACCTGAACGCCGTCGTGGGAACCGCCCTGATCAAAAAGTACCCTAAGCTGGAAAGCGAGT
TCGTGTACGGCGACTACAAGGTGTACGACGTGCGGAAGATGATCGCCAAGAGCGAGCAGGAAATCGGCAA
GGCTACCGCCAAGTACTTCTTCTACAGCAACATCATGAACTTTTTCAAGACCGAGATTACCCTGGCCAAC
GGCGAGATCCGGAAGCGGCCTCTGATCGAGACAAACGGCGAAACCGGGGAGATCGTGTGGGATAAGGGCC
GGGATTTTGCCACCGTGCGGAAAGTGCTGAGCATGCCCCAAGTGAATATCGTGAAAAAGACCGAGGTGCA
GACAGGCGGCTTCAGCAAAGAGTCTATCCTGCCCAAGAGGAACAGCGATAAGCTGATCGCCAGAAAGAAG
GACTGGGACCCTAAGAAGTACGGCGGCTTCGACAGCCCCACCGTGGCCTATTCTGTGCTGGTGGTGGCCA
AAGTGGAAAAGGGCAAGTCCAAGAAACTGAAGAGTGTGAAAGAGCTGCTGGGGATCACCATCATGGAAAG
AAGCAGCTTCGAGAAGAATCCCATCGACTTTCTGGAAGCCAAGGGCTACAAAGAAGTGAAAAAGGACCTG
ATCATCAAGCTGCCTAAGTACTCCCTGTTCGAGCTGGAAAACGGCCGGAAGAGAATGCTGGCCTCTGCCG
GCGAACTGCAGAAGGGAAACGAACTGGCCCTGCCCTCCAAATATGTGAACTTCCTGTACCTGGCCAGCCA
CTATGAGAAGCTGAAGGGCTCCCCCGAGGATAATGAGCAGAAACAGCTGTTTGTGGAACAGCACAAGCAC
TACCTGGACGAGATCATCGAGCAGATCAGCGAGTTCTCCAAGAGAGTGATCCTGGCCGACGCTAATCTGG
ACAAAGTGCTGTCCGCCTACAACAAGCACCGGGATAAGCCCATCAGAGAGCAGGCCGAGAATATCATCCA
CCTGTTTACCCTGACCAATCTGGGAGCCCCTGCCGCCTTCAAGTACTTTGACACCACCATCGACCGGAAG
AGGTACACCAGCACCAAAGAGGTGCTGGACGCCACCCTGATCCACCAGAGCATCACCGGCCTGTACGAGA
CACGGATCGACCTGTCTCAGCTGGGAGGTGACTCTGGAGGATCTAGCGGAGGATCCTCTGGCAGCGAGAC
ACCAGGAACAAGCGAGTCAGCAACACCAGAGAGCAGTGGCGGCAGCAGCGGCGGCAGCAGCACCCTAAAT
ATAGAAGATGAGTATCGGCTACATGAGACCTCAAAAGAGCCAGATGTTTCTCTAGGGTCCACATGGCTGT
CTGATTTTCCTCAGGCCTGGGCGGAAACCGGGGGCATGGGACTGGCAGTTCGCCAAGCTCCTCTGATCAT
ACCTCTGAAAGCAACCTCTACCCCCGTGTCCATAAAACAATACCCCATGTCACAAGAAGCCAGACTGGGG
ATCAAGCCCCACATACAGAGACTGTTGGACCAGGGAATACTGGTACCCTGCCAGTCCCCCTGGAACACGC
CCCTGCTACCCGTTAAGAAACCAGGGACTAATGATTATAGGCCTGTCCAGGATCTGAGAGAAGTCAACAA
GCGGGTGGAAGACATCCACCCCACCGTGCCCAACCCTTACAACCTCTTGAGCGGGCTCCCACCGTCCCAC
CAGTGGTACACTGTGCTTGATTTAAAGGATGCCTTTTTCTGCCTGAGACTCCACCCCACCAGTCAGCCTC
TCTTCGCCTTTGAGTGGAGAGATCCAGAGATGGGAATCTCAGGACAATTGACCTGGACCAGACTCCCACA
GGGTTTCAAAAACAGTCCCACCCTGTTTAATGAGGCACTGCACAGAGACCTAGCAGACTTCCGGATCCAG
CACCCAGACTTGATCCTGCTACAGTACGTGGATGACTTACTGCTGGCCGCCACTTCTGAGCTAGACTGCC
AACAAGGTACTCGGGCCCTGTTACAAACCCTAGGGAACCTCGGGTATCGGGCCTCGGCCAAGAAAGCCCA
AATTTGCCAGAAACAGGTCAAGTATCTGGGGTATCTTCTAAAAGAGGGTCAGAGATGGCTGACTGAGGCC
AGAAAAGAGACTGTGATGGGGCAGCCTACTCCGAAGACCCCTCGACAACTAAGGGAGTTCCTAGGGAAGG
CAGGCTTCTGTCGCCTCTTCATCCCTGGGTTTGCAGAAATGGCAGCCCCCCTGTACCCTCTCACCAAACC
GGGGACTCTGTTTAATTGGGGCCCAGACCAACAAAAGGCCTATCAAGAAATCAAGCAAGCTCTTCTAACT
GCCCCAGCCCTGGGGTTGCCAGATTTGACTAAGCCCTTTGAACTCTTTGTCGACGAGAAGCAGGGCTACG
CCAAAGGTGTCCTAACGCAAAAACTGGGACCTTGGCGTCGGCCGGTGGCCTACCTGTCCAAAAAGCTAGA
CCCAGTAGCAGCTGGGTGGCCCCCTTGCCTACGGATGGTAGCAGCCATTGCCGTACTGACAAAGGATGCA
GGCAAGCTAACCATGGGACAGCCACTAGTCATTCTGGCCCCCCATGCAGTAGAGGCACTAGTCAAACAAC
CCCCCGACCGCTGGCTTTCCAACGCCCGGATGACTCACTATCAGGCCTTGCTTTTGGACACGGACCGGGT
CCAGTTCGGACCGGTGGTAGCCCTGAACCCGGCTACGCTGCTCCCACTGCCTGAGGAAGGGCTGCAACAC
AACTGCCTTGATATCCTGGCCGAAGCCCACGGAACCCGACCCGACCTAACGGACCAGCCGCTCCCAGACG
CCGACCACACCTGGTACACGGATGGAAGCAGTCTCTTACAAGAGGGACAGCGTAAGGCGGGAGCTGCGGT
GACCACCGAGACCGAGGTAATCTGGGCTAAAGCCCTGCCAGCCGGGACATCCGCTCAGCGGGCTGAACTG
ATAGCACTCACCCAGGCCCTAAAGATGGCAGAAGGTAAGAAGCTAAATGTTTATACTGATAGCCGTTATG
CTTTTGCTACTGCCCATATCCATGGAGAAATATACAGAAGGCGTGGGTGGCTCACATCAGAAGGCAAAGA
GATCAAAAATAAAGACGAGATCTTGGCCCTACTAAAAGCCCTCTTTCTGCCCAAAAGACTTAGCATAATC
CATTGTCCAGGACATCAAAAGGGACACAGCGCCGAGGCTAGAGGCAACCGGATGGCTGACCAAGCGGCCC
GAAAGGCAGCCATCACAGAGACTCCAGACACCTCTACCCTCCTCATAGAAAATTCATCACCCTCTGGCGG
CTCAAAAAGAACCGCCGACGGCAGCGAATTCGAGCCCAAGAAGAAGAGGAAAGTCTAAACGCGTTAAGTC
GACAATCAACCTCTGGATTACAAAATTTGTGAAAGATTGACTGGTATTCTTAACTATGTTGCTCCTTTTA
CGCTATGTGGATACGCTGCTTTAATGCCTTTGTATCATGCTATTGCTTCCCGTATGGCTTTCATTTTCTC
CTCCTTGTATAAATCCTGGTTGCTGTCTCTTTATGAGGAGTTGTGGCCCGTTGTCAGGCAACGTGGCGTG
GTGTGCACTGTGTTTGCTGACGCAACCCCCACTGGTTGGGGCATTGCCACCACCTGTCAGCTCCTTTCCG
GGACTTTCGCTTTCCCCCTCCCTATTGCCACGGCGGAACTCATCGCCGCCTGCCTTGCCCGCTGCTGGAC
AGGGGCTCGGCTGTTGGGCACTGACAATTCCGTGGTGTTGTCGGGGAAATCATCGTCCTTTCCTTGGCTG
CTCGCCTGTGTTGCCACCTGGATTCTGCGCGGGACGTCCTTCTGCTACGTCCCTTCGGCCCTCAATCCAG
CGGACCTTCCTTCCCGCGGCCTGCTGCCGGCTCTGCGGCCTCTTCCGCGTCTTCGCCTTCGCCCTCAGAC
GAGTCGGATCTCCCTTTGGGCCGCCTCCCCGCGTCGACTTTAAGACCAATGACTTACAAGGCAGCTGTAG
ATCTTAGCCACTTTTTAAAAGAAAAGGGGGGACTGGAAGGGCTAATTCACTCCCAACGAAGACAAGATCT
GCTTTTTGCTTGTACTGGGTCTCTCTGGTTAGACCAGATCTGAGCCTGGGAGCTCTCTGGCTAACTAGGG
AACCCACTGCTTAAGCCTCAATAAAGCTTGCCTTGAGTGCTTCAAGTAGTGTGTGCCCGTCTGTTGTGTG
ACTCTGGTAACTAGAGATCCCTCAGACCCTTTTAGTCAGTGTGGAAAATCTCTAGCAGGGCCCGTTTAAA
CCCGCTGATCAGCCTCGACTGTGCCTTCTAGTTGCCAGCCATCTGTTGTTTGCCCCTCCCCCGTGCCTTC
CTTGACCCTGGAAGGTGCCACTCCCACTGTCCTTTCCTAATAAAATGAGGAAATTGCATCGCATTGTCTG
AGTAGGTGTCATTCTATTCTGGGGGGTGGGGTGGGGCAGGACAGCAAGGGGGAGGATTGGGAAGACAATA
GCAGGCATGCTGGGGATGCGGTGGGCTCTATGGCTTCTGAGGCGGAAAGAACCAGCTGGGGCTCTAGGGG
GTATCCCC
[124 nt withheld, positions 8199-8322]
C
[91 nt withheld, positions 8324-8414]
A
[49 nt withheld, positions 8416-8464]
CCTTTGACGTTGGAGTCCACGTTCTTT
[37 nt withheld, positions 8492-8528]
ACCCTATCTCGGTCTATTCTTTTGATTTATAAGGGATTTTGCCGATTTCGGCCTATTGGTTAAAAAATGA
GCTGATTTAACAAAAATTTAACGCGAATTAATTCTGTGGAATGTGTGTCAGTTAGGGTGTGGAAAGTCCC
CAGGCTCCCCAGCAGGCAGAAGTATGCAAAGCATGCATCTCAATTAGTCAGCAACCAGGTGTGGAAAGTC
CCCAGGCTCCCCAGCAGGCAGAAGTATGCAAAGCATGCATCTCAATTAGTCAGCAACCATAGTCCCGCCC
CTAACTCCGCCCATCCCGCCCCTAACTCCGCCCAGTTCCGCCCATTCTCCGCCCCATGGCTGACTAATTT
TTTTTATTTATGCAGAGGCCGAGGCCGCCTCTGCCTCTGAGCTATTCCAGAAGTAGTGAGGAGGCTTTTT
TGGAGGCCTAGGCTTTTGCAAAAAGCTCCCGGGAGCTTGTATATCCATTTTCGGATCTGATCAGCACGTG
TTGACAATTAATCATCGGCATAGTATATCGGCATAGTATAATACGACAAGGTGAGGAACTAAACCATGGC
CAAGTTGACCAGTGCCGTTCCGGTGCTCACCGCGCGCGACGTCGCCGGAGCGGTCGAGTTCTGGACCGAC
CGGCTCGGGTTCTCCCGGGACTTCGTGGAGGACGACTTCGCCGGTGTGGTCCGGGACGACGTGACCCTGT
TCATCAGCGCGGTCCAGGACCAGGTGGTGCCGGACAACACCCTGGCCTGGGTGTGGGTGCGCGGCCTGGA
CGAGCTGTACGCCGAGTGGTCGGAGGTCGTGTCCACGAACTTCCGGGACGCCTCCGGGCCGGCCATGACC
GAGATCGGCGAGCAGCCGTGGGGGCGGGAGTTCGCCCTGCGCGACCCGGCCGGCAACTGCGTGCACTTCG
TGGCCGAGGAGCAGGACTGACACGTGCTACGAGATTTCGATTCCACCGCCGCCTTCTATGAAAGGTTGGG
CTTCGGAATCGTTTTCCGGGACGCCGGCTGGATGATCCTCCAGCGCGGGGATCTCATGCTGGAGTTCTTC
GCCCACCCCAACTTGTTTATTGCAGCTTATAATGGTTACAAATAAAGCAATAGCATCACAAATTTCACAA
ATAAAGCATTTTTTTCACTGCATTCTAGTTGTGGTTTGTCCAAACTCATCAATGTATCTTATCATGTCTG
TATACCGTCGACCTCTAGCTAGAGCTTGGCGTAATCATGGTCATAGCTGTTTCCTGTGTGAAATTGTTAT
CCGCTCACAATTCCACACAACATACGAGCCGGAAGCATAAAGTGTAAAGCCTGGGGTGCCTAATGAGTGA
GCTAACTCACATTAATTGCGTTGCGCTCACTGCCCGCTTTCCAGTCGGGAAACCTGTCGTGCCAGCTGCA
TTAATGAATCGGCCAACGCGCGGGGAGAGGCGGTTTGCGTATTGGGCGCTCTTCCGCTTCCTCGCTCACT
GACTCGCTGCGCTCGGTCGTTCGGCTGCGGCGAGCGGTATCAGCTCACTCAAAGGCGGTAATACGGTTAT
CCACAGAATCAGGGGATAACGCAGGAAAGAACATGTGAGCAAAAGGCCAGCAAAAGGCCAGGAACCGTAA
AAAGGCCGCGTTGCTGGCGTTTTTCCATAGGCTCCGCCCCCCTGACGAGCATCACAAAAATCGACGCTCA
AGTCAGAGGTGGCGAAACCCGACAGGACTATAAAGATACCAGGCGTTTCCCCCTGGAAGCTCCCTCGTGC
GCTCTCCTGTTCCGACCCTGCCGCTTACCGGATACCTGTCCGCCTTTCTCCCTTCGGGAAGCGTGGCGCT
TTCTCATAGCTCACGCTGTAGGTATCTCAGTTCGGTGTAGGTCGTTCGCTCCAAGCTGGGCTGTGTGCAC
GAACCCCCCGTTCAGCCCGACCGCTGCGCCTTATCCGGTAACTATCGTCTTGAGTCCAACCCGGTAAGAC
ACGACTTATCGCCACTGGCAGCAGCCACTGGTAACAGGATTAGCAGAGCGAGGTATGTAGGCGGTGCTAC
AGAGTTCTTGAAGTGGTGGCCTAACTACGGCTACACTAGAAGAACAGTATTTGGTATCTGCGCTCTGCTG
AAGCCAGTTACCTTCGGAAAAAGAGTTGGTAGCTCTTGATCCGGCAAACAAACCACCGCTGGTAGCGGTG
GTTTTTTTGTTTGCAAGCAGCAGATTACGCGCAGAAAAAAAGGATCTCAAGAAGATCCTTTGATCTTTTC
TACGGGGTCTGACGCTCAGTGGAACGAAAACTCACGTTAAGGGATTTTGGTCATGAGATTATCAAAAAGG
ATCTTCACCTAGATCCTTTTAAATTAAAAATGAAGTTTTAAATCAATCTAAAGTATATATGAGTAAACTT
GGTCTGACAGTTACCAATGCTTAATCAGTGAGGCACCTATCTCAGCGATCTGTCTATTTCGTTCATCCAT
AGTTGCCTGACTCCCCGTCGTGTAGATAACTACGATACGGGAGGGCTTACCATCTGGCCCCAGTGCTGCA
ATGATACCGCGAGACCCACGCTCACCGGCTCCAGATTTATCAGCAATAAACCAGCCAGCCGGAAGGGCCG
AGCGCAGAAGTGGTCCTGCAACTTTATCCGCCTCCATCCAGTCTATTAATTGTTGCCGGGAAGCTAGAGT
AAGTAGTTCGCCAGTTAATAGTTTGCGCAACGTTGTTGCCATTGCTACAGGCATCGTGGTGTCACGCTCG
TCGTTTGGTATGGCTTCATTCAGCTCCGGTTCCCAACGATCAAGGCGAGTTACATGATCCCCCATGTTGT
GCAAAAAAGCGGTTAGCTCCTTCGGTCCTCCGATCGTTGTCAGAAGTAAGTTGGCCGCAGTGTTATCACT
CATGGTTATGGCAGCACTGCATAATTCTCTTACTGTCATGCCATCCGTAAGATGCTTTTCTGTGACTGGT
GAGTACTCAACCAAGTCATTCTGAGAATAGTGTATGCGGCGACCGAGTTGCTCTTGCCCGGCGTCAATAC
GGGATAATACCGCGCCACATAGCAGAACTTTAAAAGTGCTCATCATTGGAAAACGTTCTTCGGGGCGAAA
ACTCTCAAGGATCTTACCGCTGTTGAGATCCAGTTCGATGTAACCCACTCGTGCACCCAACTGATCTTCA
GCATCTTTTACTTTCACCAGCGTTTCTGGGTGAGCAAAAACAGGAAGGCAAAATGCCGCAAAAAAGGGAA
TAAGGGCGACACGGAAATGTTGAATACTCATACTCTTCCTTTTTCAATATTATTGAAGCATTTATCAGGG
TTATTGTCTCATGAGCGGATACATATTTGAATGTATTTAGAAAAATAAACAAATAGGGGTTCCGCGCACA
TTTCCCCGAAAAGTGCCACCTGACGTCGACGGATCGGGAGATCTCCCGATCCCCTATGGTGCACTCTCAG
TACAATCTGCTCTGATGCCGCATAGTTAAGCCAGTATCTGCTCCCTGCTTGTGTGTTGGAGGTCGCTGAG
TAGTGCGCGAGCAAAATTTAAGCTACAACAAGGCAAGGCTTGACCGACAATTGCATGAAGAATCTGCTTA
GGGTTAGGCGTTTTGCGCTGCTTCGCGATGTACGGGCCAGATATACGCGTTGACATTGATTATTGACTAG
TTATTAATAGTAATCAATTACGGGGTCATTAGTTCATAGCCCATATATGGAGTTCCGCGTTACATAACTT
ACGGTAAATGGCCCGCCTGGCTGACCGCCCAACGACCCCCGCCCATTGACGTCAATAATGACGTATGTTC
CCATAGTAACGCCAATAGGGACTTTCCATTGACGTCAATGGGTGGAGTATTTACGGTAAACTGCCCACTT
GGCAGTACATCAAGTGTATCATATGCCAAGTACGCCCCCTATTGACGTCAATGACGGTAAATGGCCCGCC
TGGCATTATGCCCAGTACATGACCTTATGGGACTTTCCTACTTGGCAGTACATCTACGTATTAGTCATCG
CTATTACCATGGTGATGCGGTTTTGGCAGTACATCAATGGGCGTGGATAGCGGTTTGACTCACGGGGATT
TCCAAGTCTCCACCCCATTGACGTCAATGGGAGTTTGTTTTGGCACCAAAATCAACGGGACTTTCCAAAA
TGTCGTAACAACTCCGCCCCATTGACGCAAATGGGCGGTAGGCGTGTACGGTGGGAGGTCTATATAAGCA
GCGCGTTTTGCCTGTACT
Features (pLannotate 1.2.2; 30 found; start..end, strand, type, name):
      1..181     +  LTR            5' LTR (truncated): truncated 5' long terminal repeat (LTR) from HIV-1
    228..353     +  misc_feature   HIV-1 Ψ: packaging signal of human immunodeficiency virus type 1
    337..700     +  CDS            HIV-1 gag (fragment): gag protein from human immunodeficiency virus 1; gag
    846..1079    +  misc_feature   RRE: The Rev response element (RRE) of HIV-1 allows for Rev-dependent mRNA export from the nucleus to the cytoplasm.
   1456..1556    +  CDS            Rev (fragment): human immunodeficiency virus 1 (HIV-1) Rev protein; rev; enhances nuclear export of unspliced and incompletely spliced viral mRNAs
   1606..1723    +  misc_feature   cPPT/CTS: central polypurine tract and central termination sequence of HIV-1
   1774..2221    +  promoter       hSyn promoter: human synapsin I promoter; confers neuron-specific expression (Kügler et al., 2003)
   2408..4788    +  CDS            Cas9(C) (fragment): C-terminal portion of Streptococcus pyogenes Cas9 (Zetsche et al., 2015)
   4892..6923    +  CDS            gag-pol (fragment): Moloney murine leukemia virus Gag-Pol polyprotein; gag-pol; contains a read-through stop codon
   7004..7592    +  misc_feature   WPRE: woodchuck hepatitis virus posttranscriptional regulatory element
   7643..7662    +  misc_feature   cPPT/CTS (fragment): central polypurine tract and central termination sequence of HIV-1
   7664..7897    +  LTR            3' LTR (ΔU3): self-inactivating 3' long terminal repeat (LTR) from HIV-1
   7929..8153    +  polyA_signal   bGH poly(A) signal: bovine growth hormone polyadenylation signal
   8157..8178    +  promoter       SV40 promoter (fragment): SV40 enhancer and early promoter
   8199..8627    +  rep_origin     f1 ori (sequence partly withheld): f1 bacteriophage origin of replication; arrow indicates direction of (+) strand synthesis
   8641..8970    +  promoter       SV40 promoter: SV40 enhancer and early promoter
   9018..9065    +  promoter       EM7 promoter: synthetic bacterial promoter&nbsp
   9084..9458    +  CDS            BleoR: antibiotic-binding protein; Sh ble from Streptoalloteichus hindustanus; confers resistance to bleomycin, phleomycin, and Zeocin™
   9468..9593    +  CDS            ble (fragment): BLE_KLEPN - Experimental evidence at protein level: Swiss-Prot protein existence level 1. Binding protein with a strong affinity to the bleomycin family of antibiotics. Binds to CL990; an antimitotic-antibiotic compound. From Klebsiella pneumoniae.
   9588..9709    +  polyA_signal   SV40 poly(A) signal: SV40 polyadenylation signal
   9780..9802    -  protein_bind   lac operator (fragment): The lac repressor binds to the lac operator to inhibit transcription in E. coli. This inhibition can be relieved by adding lactose or isopropyl-β-D-thiogalactopyranoside (IPTG). lac repressor encoded by lacI
   9806..9836    -  promoter       lac promoter: promoter for the E. coli lac operon
   9851..9872    -  protein_bind   CAP binding site: CAP binding activates transcription in the presence of cAMP. E. coli catabolite activator protein
   9885..9977    -  CDS            lacI (fragment): lac repressor; lacI; The lac repressor binds to the lac operator to inhibit transcription in E. coli. This inhibition can be relieved by adding lactose or isopropyl-β-D-thiogalactopyranoside (IPTG).
  10160..10748   -  rep_origin     ori: high-copy-number ColE1/pMB1/pBR322/pUC origin of replication
  10919..11779   -  CDS            AmpR: β-lactamase; bla; confers resistance to ampicillin, carbenicillin, and related antibiotics
  11780..11884   -  promoter       AmpR promoter: bla
  11943..11995   -  misc_feature   bom (fragment): basis of mobility region from pBR322
  12150..12529   +  enhancer       CMV enhancer: human cytomegalovirus immediate early enhancer
  12530..12729   +  promoter       CMV promoter: human cytomegalovirus (CMV) immediate early promoter
