[The description below was written by a language model from this plasmid's Addgene catalogue record and pLannotate feature annotations shown in this document.]
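Description:
hSynapsin-PE2-Cterminal-lenti is a lentiviral transfer plasmid built on the lentiCRISPRv2 backbone for neuron-restricted expression of the C-terminal half of an intein-split prime editor 2 (PE2). It is propagated in E. coli through a high-copy ColE1/pUC-type origin with ampicillin selection (AmpR), and also carries an f1 origin. Outside the proviral region sits an SV40/EM7-driven BleoR cassette with an SV40 poly(A) signal, a backbone remnant that would not be packaged into virus. The viral portion follows a third-generation, self-inactivating design. A CMV enhancer/promoter lies upstream of the truncated HIV-1 5' LTR to drive genomic RNA production in packaging cells. This is followed by the Ψ packaging signal with a gag fragment, the RRE for Rev-dependent export, the cPPT/CTS, and a ΔU3 3' LTR with a downstream bGH poly(A) signal.

Within the provirus, the human synapsin I promoter drives a single open reading frame. The feature table annotates it as a C-terminal portion of Streptococcus pyogenes Cas9 followed by a Moloney murine leukemia virus gag-pol fragment. This fragment corresponds to the engineered MMLV reverse transcriptase, which carries the D200N, T306K, W313F, T330P and L603W substitutions that define PE2. A WPRE follows to enhance transcript stability and expression. The unannotated stretch between the promoter and the Cas9 fragment presumably holds the C-terminal intein, although the table does not label it. Full-length editor is expected to form only when this construct is co-delivered with a partner encoding the N-terminal half, through protein trans-splicing. No guide RNA cassette is annotated, so the pegRNA, and the nicking guide for PE3 or PE3b, must come from elsewhere. The construct is used for PE2, PE3 and PE3b prime editing in neurons.
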