Addgene plasmid #135956: hSynapsin-PE2-Cterminal-lenti
Purpose: Neuronal expression of C-terminal intein-split prime editor v2 (PE2). This plasmid is used by PE2, PE3, and PE3b
Depositing lab: David Liu. Depositing organization: Broad Institute. Publication: Search-and-replace genome editing without double-strand breaks or donor DNA. Anzalone AV, Randolph PB, Davis JR, Sousa AA, Koblan LW, Levy JM, Chen PJ, Wilson C, Newby GA, Raguram A, Liu DR. Nature. 2019 Oct 21. pii: 10.1038/s41586-019-1711-4. doi: 10.1038/s41586-019-1711-4. PubMed 31634902.
Backbone
  Vector backbone: lentiCRISPRv2
  Vector type: Mammalian Expression, Lentiviral
Growth in bacteria
  Bacterial resistance: Ampicillin, 100 μg/mL
  Growth temperature: 37°C
  Growth strain: NEB Stable
  Copy number: High Copy
Gene/Insert
  Gene/Insert name: Prime editor v2 (PE2) C-terminal
  Species: Synthetic
  Mutation: MMLV RT(D200N, T306K, W313F, T330P, L603W)
  Promoter: hSynapsin
  Cloning method: Gibson Cloning
Terms and licenses: Academic/Nonprofit Terms; Industry Terms: Not Available to Industry
How to cite: hSynapsin-PE2-Cterminal-lenti was a gift from David Liu (Addgene plasmid # 135956 ; http://n2t.net/addgene:135956 ; RRID:Addgene_135956)
